Addgene plasmid #237140: NanoBRET MLL1/WDR5 Assay Acceptor Vector, WDR5
Purpose: Express WDR5-HaloTag(R) Fusion Protein in Mammalian Cells under a CMV promoter
Depositing lab: Promega Corporation.
Backbone
  Vector backbone: pFC221K HaloTag(R) CMV-Blast BiBRET Vector
  Vector type: Mammalian Expression
  Selectable markers: Blasticidin
Growth in bacteria
  Bacterial resistance: Kanamycin, 50 μg/mL
  Growth temperature: 37°C
  Growth strain: DH5alpha
  Copy number: High Copy
Gene/Insert
  Gene/Insert name: WDR5
  Species: H. sapiens (human)
  Mutation: None
  Entrez Gene: WDR5 (a.k.a. BIG-3, BIG3, CFAP89, SWD3)
  Promoter: CMV
  Tag / fusion protein: HaloTag (R) (C terminal on backbone)
  Cloning method: Other
Terms and licenses: Academic/Nonprofit Terms; Industry Terms
How to cite: NanoBRET MLL1/WDR5 Assay Acceptor Vector, WDR5 was a gift from Promega Corporation (Addgene plasmid # 237140 ; http://n2t.net/addgene:237140 ; RRID:Addgene_237140)
