[The description below was written by a language model from this plasmid's Addgene catalogue record and pLannotate feature annotations shown in this document.]
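Description:
NanoBRET MLL1/WDR5 Assay Acceptor Vector, WDR5 is a mammalian expression plasmid of about 6.2 kb built on the pFC221K HaloTag CMV-Blast BiBRET backbone. It expresses unmutated human WDR5 fused at its C terminus to HaloTag. In bacteria it replicates from a high-copy ColE1/pUC-type origin and is selected with kanamycin, through a neo/nptII aminoglycoside phosphotransferase gene driven by the synthetic bacterial EM7 promoter. A single loxP site lies just upstream of this cassette, but the record does not explain its role. For selection in mammalian cells, a separate cassette places the blasticidin S deaminase gene (BSD) under the SV40 enhancer/early promoter, followed by a synthetic polyadenylation signal.

The expression unit consists of the human CMV immediate-early enhancer and promoter followed by a chimeric β-globin/immunoglobulin intron, which generally improves transcript processing and expression. A T7 promoter sits immediately upstream of the coding region and could support in vitro transcription. The WDR5 open reading frame is followed by a TEV protease recognition site and then HaloTag, a modified bacterial dehalogenase that bonds covalently to chloroalkane ligands. The TEV site should therefore allow the tag to be cleaved from WDR5. An SV40 poly(A) signal is annotated near the end of the cassette on this circular plasmid, although on the opposite strand.

WDR5 is a component of the MLL1 histone H3 Lys-4 methyltransferase complex. As the name indicates, this plasmid supplies the energy acceptor in a NanoBRET protein–protein interaction assay for MLL1 and WDR5. Such assays label the HaloTag fusion with a fluorescent chloroalkane ligand and pair it with a luciferase-tagged donor partner, presumably an MLL1 construct, which is not part of this record.
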