Features (pLannotate 1.2.2; 19 found; start..end, strand, type, name):
     61..182     -  polyA_signal   SV40 poly(A) signal: SV40 polyadenylation signal
    205..273     -  CDS            large T antigen (fragment): large T antigen from SV40 (simian virus 40)
    297..330     +  protein_bind   loxP: Cre-mediated recombination occurs in the 8-bp core sequence (GCATACAT). Cre recombinase
    340..387     +  promoter       EM7 promoter: synthetic bacterial promoter&nbsp
    419..1210    +  CDS            neo: KKA2_KLEPN - Also known as kan, nptII. Experimental evidence at protein level: Swiss-Prot protein existence level 1. Resistance to kanamycin, neomycin, paromomycin, ribostamycin, butirosin and gentamicin B. From Klebsiella pneumoniae.
   1371..1959    -  rep_origin     ori: high-copy-number ColE1/pMB1/pBR322/pUC origin of replication
   2085..2133    -  polyA_signal   poly(A) signal: synthetic polyadenylation signal
   2157..2555    -  CDS            BSD: blasticidin S deaminase; Aspergillus terreus BSD; confers resistance to blasticidin
   2586..2943    -  promoter       SV40 promoter: SV40 enhancer and early promoter
   3022..3103    -  polyA_signal   SV40 poly(A) signal: SV40 polyadenylation signal
   3126..3209    -  CDS            large T antigen (fragment): large T antigen from SV40 (simian virus 40)
   3274..3639    +  enhancer       CMV enhancer: human cytomegalovirus immediate early enhancer
   3641..3840    +  promoter       CMV promoter: human cytomegalovirus (CMV) immediate early promoter
   3979..4111    +  intron         chimeric intron: chimera between introns from human β-globin and immunoglobulin heavy chain genes
   4155..4173    +  promoter       T7 promoter: promoter for bacteriophage T7 RNA polymerase
   4187..5188    +  CDS            WDR5: WDR5_HUMAN - Also known as BIG3. Experimental evidence at protein level: Swiss-Prot protein existence level 1. Contributes to histone modification (PubMed:19131338, PubMed:19556245, PubMed:19103755, PubMed:20018852, PubMed:16600877, PubMed:16829960). May position the N-terminus of histone H3 for efficient trimethylation at 'Lys-4' (PubMed:16829960). As part of the MLL1/MLL complex it is involved in methylation and dimethylation at 'Lys-4' of histone H3 (PubMed:19556245). H3 'Lys-4' methylation represents a specific tag for epigenetic transcriptional activation (PubMed:18840606). As part of the
   5210..5230    +  CDS            TEV site: tobacco etch virus (TEV) protease recognition and cleavage site
   5246..6129    +  CDS            HaloTag® (fragment): modified bacterial dehalogenase that forms covalent bonds with chloroalkane derivatives
   6140..12      +  misc_feature   MCS (fragment) (across the origin): pUC18/19 multiple cloning site
>Addgene plasmid #237140 | NanoBRET MLL1/WDR5 Assay Acceptor Vector, WDR5 | addgene full sequence | sequence record 473339 | Addgene NGS Result
GGCATGCAAGCTGATTTGGCTGCTGCCACCGCTGAGCAAGGCCGCTTCGAGCAGACATGATAAGATACAT
TGATGAGTTTGGACAAACCACAACTAGAATGCAGTGAAAAAAATGCTTTATTTGTGAAATTTGTGATGCT
ATTGCTTTATTTGTAACCATTATAAGCTGCAATAAACAAGTTAACAACAACAATTGCATTCATTTTATGT
TTCAGGTTCAGGGGGAGATGTGGGAGGTTTTTTTAAGCAAGTAAAACCTCTACAAATGTGGTAAAATCTT
AATTAAGAATTCTAATATAACTTCGTATAGCATACATTATACGAAGTTATGGATCCACTGTTGACAATTA
ATCATCGGCATAGTATATCGGCATAGTATAATACGACAAGGTGAGGAACTAAACCCAGGAGGCAGATCAT
GATTGAACAAGATGGATTGCACGCAGGTTCTCCGGCCGCTTGGGTGGAGAGGCTATTCGGCTATGACTGG
GCACAACAGACAATCGGCTGCTCTGATGCCGCCGTGTTCCGGCTGTCAGCGCAGGGGCGCCCGGTTCTTT
TTGTCAAGACCGACCTGTCCGGTGCCCTGAATGAACTGCAGGACGAGGCAGCGCGGCTATCGTGGCTGGC
CACGACGGGCGTTCCTTGCGCAGCTGTGCTCGACGTTGTCACTGAAGCGGGAAGGGACTGGCTGCTATTG
GGCGAAGTGCCGGGGCAGGATCTCCTGTCATCTCACCTTGCTCCTGCCGAGAAAGTATCCATCATGGCTG
ATGCAATGCGGCGGCTGCATACGCTTGATCCGGCTACCTGCCCATTCGACCACCAAGCGAAACATCGCAT
CGAGCGAGCACGTACTCGGATGGAAGCCGGTCTTGTCGATCAGGATGATCTGGACGAAGAGCATCAGGGG
CTCGCGCCAGCCGAACTGTTCGCCAGGCTCAAGGCGCGCATGCCCGACGGCGAGGATCTCGTCGTGACCC
ATGGCGATGCCTGCTTGCCGAATATCATGGTGGAAAATGGCCGCTTTTCTGGATTCATCGACTGTGGCCG
GCTGGGTGTGGCGGACCGCTATCAGGACATAGCGTTGGCTACCCGTGATATTGCTGAAGAGCTTGGCGGC
GAATGGGCTGACCGCTTCCTCGTGCTTTACGGTATCGCCGCTCCCGATTCGCAGCGCATCGCCTTCTATC
GCCTTCTTGACGAGTTCTTCTGATTCGAAATGACCGACCAAGCGACGCCCAACCGGTATCAGCTCACTCA
AAGGCGGTAATACGGTTATCCACAGAATCAGGGGATAACGCAGGAAAGAACATGTGAGCAAAAGGCCAGC
AAAAGGCCAGGAACCGTAAAAAGGCCGCGTTGCTGGCGTTTTTCCATAGGCTCCGCCCCCCTGACGAGCA
TCACAAAAATCGACGCTCAAGTCAGAGGTGGCGAAACCCGACAGGACTATAAAGATACCAGGCGTTTCCC
CCTGGAAGCTCCCTCGTGCGCTCTCCTGTTCCGACCCTGCCGCTTACCGGATACCTGTCCGCCTTTCTCC
CTTCGGGAAGCGTGGCGCTTTCTCATAGCTCACGCTGTAGGTATCTCAGTTCGGTGTAGGTCGTTCGCTC
CAAGCTGGGCTGTGTGCACGAACCCCCCGTTCAGCCCGACCGCTGCGCCTTATCCGGTAACTATCGTCTT
GAGTCCAACCCGGTAAGACACGACTTATCGCCACTGGCAGCAGCCACTGGTAACAGGATTAGCAGAGCGA
GGTATGTAGGCGGTGCTACAGAGTTCTTGAAGTGGTGGCCTAACTACGGCTACACTAGAAGGACAGTATT
TGGTATCTGCGCTCTGCTGAAGCCAGTTACCTTCGGAAAAAGAGTTGGTAGCTCTTGATCCGGCAAACAA
ACCACCGCTGGTAGCGGTGGTTTTTTTGTTTGCAAGCAGCAGATTACGCGCAGAAAAAAAGGATTTCAAG
AAGATCCTTTGATCTTTTCTACGGGGTCTGACGCTCAGTGGAACGAAAACTCACGTTAAGGGATTTTGGT
CATGAGATTATCAAAAAGGATCTTCACCTAGATCCTTTTATAGTCCGGAATCGTCACACAAAAAACCAAC
ACACAGATGTAATGAAAATAAAGATATTTTATTGCGGCCATCGTGATGGCTAGAGTTTAGCCCTCCCACA
CATAACCAGAGGGCAGCAATTCACGAATCCCAACTGCCGTCGGCTGTCCATCACTGTCCTTCACTATGGC
TTTGATCCCAGGATGCAGATCGAGAAGCACCTGTCGGCACCGTCCGCAGGGGCTCAAGATGCCCCTGTTC
TCATTTCCGATCGCGACGATACAAGTCAGGTTGCCAGCTGCCGCAGCAGCAGCAGTGCCCAGCACCACGA
GTTCTGCACAAGGTCCCCCAGTAAAATGATATACATTGACACCAGTGAAGATGCGGCCGTCGCTAGAGAG
AGCTGCGCTGGCGACGCTGTAGTCTTCAGAGATGGGGATGCTGTTGATTGTAGCCGTTGCTCTTTCAATG
AGGGTGGATTCTTCTTGAGACAAAGGCTTGGCCATGGTGGCGCTAGTGTCAGAAGAATCGAGCTTTTTGC
AAAAGCCTAGGCCTCCAAAAAAGCCTCCTCACTACTTCTGGAATAGCTCAGAGGCCGAGGCGGCCTCGGC
CTCTGCATAAATAAAAAAAATTAGTCAGCCATGGGGCGGAGAATGGGCGGAACTGGGCGGAGTTAGGGGC
GGGATGGGCGGAGTTAGGGGCGGGACTATGGTTGCTGACTAATTGAGATGCATGCTTTGCATACTTCTGC
CTGCTGGGGAGCCTGGGGACTTTCCACACCTGGTTGCTGACTAATTGAGATGCATGCTTTGCATACTTCT
GCCTGCTGGGGAGCCTGGGGACTTTCCACACCCTAACTGACACACATTCCACAGCTGGTTCTTTCCGCCT
CAGAAGGTACCTAACCAAGTTCCTCTTTCAGAGGTTATTTCAGGCCATGGTGCTGCGCAAGACGCGTTAA
TTAAGACGTCGGCAGTGAAAAAAATGCTTTATTTGTGAAATTTGTGATGCTATTGCTTTATTTGTAACCA
TTATAAGCTGCAATAAACAAGTTAACAACAACAATTGCATTCATTTTATGTTTCAGGTTCAGGGGGAGGT
GTGGGAGGTTTTTTAAAGCAAGTAAAACCTCTACAAATGTGGTATGGCTGATTATGATCCGCGGCCGCAA
TACGTCGACGTTATCAGCTGACTTCGTACGAGAGCCTAGGATTATGGCGCGCCACTAGTTATTAATAGTA
ATCAATTACGGGGTCATTAGTTCATAGCCCATATATGGAGTTCCGCGTTACATAACTTACGGTAAATGGC
CCGCCTGGCTGACCGCCCAACGACCCCCGCCCATTGACGTCAATAATGACGTATGTTCCCATAGTAACGC
CAATAGGGACTTTCCATTGACGTCAATGGGTGGAGTATTTACGGTAAACTGCCCACTTGGCAGTACATCA
AGTGTATCATATGCCAAGTCCGCCCCCTATTGACGTCAATGACGGTAAATGGCCCGCCTGGCATTATGCC
CAGTACATGACCTTACGGGACTTTCCTACTTGGCAGTACATCTACGTATTAGTCATCGCTATTACCATGG
TGATGCGGTTTTGGCAGTACACCAATGGGCGTGGATAGCGGTTTGACTCACGGGGATTTCCAAGTCTCCA
CCCCATTGACGTCAATGGGAGTTTGTTTTGGCACCAAAATCAACGGGACTTTCCAAAATGTCGTAATAAC
CCCGCCCCGTTGACGCAAATGGGCGGTAGGCGTGTACGGTGGGAGGTCTATATAAGCAGAGCTGGTTTAG
TGAACCGTCAGATCACTAGAAGCTTTATTGCGGTAGTTTATCACAGTTAAATTGCTAACGCAGTCAGTGC
TTCTGACACAACAGTCTCGAACTTAAGCTGCAGAAGTTGGTCGTGAGGCACTGGGCAGGTAAGTATCAAG
GTTACAAGACAGGTTTAAGGAGACCAATAGAAACTGGGCTTGTCGAGACAGAGAAGACTCTTGCGTTTCT
GATAGGCACCTATTGGTCTTACTGACATCCACTTTGCCTTTCTCTCCACAGGTGTCCACTCCCAGTTCAA
TTACAGCTCTTAAGGCTAGAGTATTAATACGACTCACTATAGGGCTAGCGATCGCCATGGCGACGGAGGA
GAAGAAGCCCGAGACCGAGGCCGCCAGAGCACAGCCAACCCCTTCGTCATCCGCCACTCAGAGCAAGCCT
ACACCTGTGAAGCCAAACTATGCTCTAAAGTTCACCCTTGCTGGCCACACCAAAGCAGTGTCCTCCGTGA
AATTCAGCCCGAATGGAGAGTGGCTGGCAAGTTCATCTGCTGATAAACTTATTAAAATTTGGGGCGCGTA
TGATGGGAAATTTGAGAAAACCATATCTGGTCACAAGCTGGGAATATCCGATGTAGCCTGGTCGTCAGAT
TCTAACCTTCTTGTTTCTGCCTCAGATGACAAAACCTTGAAGATATGGGACGTGAGCTCGGGCAAGTGTC
TGAAAACCCTGAAGGGACACAGTAATTATGTCTTTTGCTGCAACTTCAATCCCCAGTCCAACCTTATTGT
CTCAGGATCCTTTGACGAAAGCGTGAGGATATGGGATGTGAAAACAGGGAAGTGCCTCAAGACTTTGCCA
GCTCACTCGGATCCAGTCTCGGCCGTTCATTTTAATCGTGATGGATCCTTGATAGTTTCAAGTAGCTATG
ATGGTCTCTGTCGCATCTGGGACACCGCCTCAGGCCAGTGCCTGAAGACGCTCATCGATGACGACAACCC
CCCCGTGTCTTTTGTGAAGTTCTCCCCGAACGGCAAATACATCCTGGCCGCCACGCTGGACAACACTCTG
AAGCTCTGGGACTACAGCAAGGGGAAGTGCCTGAAGACGTACACTGGCCACAAGAATGAGAAATACTGCA
TATTTGCCAATTTCTCTGTTACTGGTGGGAAGTGGATTGTGTCTGGCTCAGAGGATAACCTTGTTTACAT
CTGGAACCTTCAGACGAAAGAGATTGTACAGAAACTACAAGGCCACACAGATGTCGTGATCTCAACAGCT
TGTCACCCAACAGAAAACATCATCGCCTCTGCTGCGCTAGAAAATGACAAAACAATTAAACTGTGGAAGA
GTGACTGCGTTTCTCTCGAGCCAACCACTGAGGATCTGTACTTTCAGAGCGATAACGATGGATCCGAAAT
CGGTACTGGCTTTCCATTCGACCCCCATTATGTGGAAGTCCTGGGCGAGCGCATGCACTACGTCGATGTT
GGTCCGCGCGATGGCACCCCTGTGCTGTTCCTGCACGGTAACCCGACCTCCTCCTACGTGTGGCGCAACA
TCATCCCGCATGTTGCACCGACCCATCGCTGCATTGCTCCAGACCTGATCGGTATGGGCAAATCCGACAA
ACCAGACCTGGGTTATTTCTTCGACGACCACGTCCGCTTCATGGATGCCTTCATCGAAGCCCTGGGTCTG
GAAGAGGTCGTCCTGGTCATTCACGACTGGGGCTCCGCTCTGGGTTTCCACTGGGCCAAGCGCAATCCAG
AGCGCGTCAAAGGTATTGCATTTATGGAGTTCATCCGCCCTATCCCGACCTGGGACGAATGGCCAGAATT
TGCCCGCGAGACCTTCCAGGCCTTCCGCACCACCGACGTCGGCCGCAAGCTGATCATCGATCAGAACGTT
TTTATCGAGGGTACGCTGCCGATGGGTGTCGTCCGCCCGCTGACTGAAGTCGAGATGGACCATTACCGCG
AGCCGTTCCTGAATCCTGTTGACCGCGAGCCACTGTGGCGCTTCCCAAACGAGCTGCCAATCGCCGGTGA
GCCAGCGAACATCGTCGCGCTGGTCGAAGAATACATGGACTGGCTGCACCAGTCCCCTGTCCCGAAGCTG
CTGTTCTGGGGCACCCCAGGCGTTCTGATCCCACCGGCCGAAGCCGCTCGCCTGGCCAAAAGCCTGCCTA
ACTGCAAGGCTGTGGACATCGGCCCGGGTCTGAATCTGCTGCAAGAAGACAACCCGGACCTGATCGGCAG
CGAGATCGCGCGCTGGCTGTCTACTCTGGAGATTTCCGGTTAATAGAATTCTAGAGTCGACCTGCA
